>Addgene plasmid #132122 | pDONR221_SLC35D2 | addgene full sequence | sequence record 264491 | Addgene NGS Result
CTTTCCTGCGTTATCCCCTGATTCTGTGGATAACCGTATTACCGCCTTTGAGTGAGCTGATACCGCTCGC
CGCAGCCGAACGACCGAGCGCAGCGAGTCAGTGAGCGAGGAAGCGGAAGAGCGCCCAATACGCAAACCGC
CTCTCCCCGCGCGTTGGCCGATTCATTAATGCAGCTGGCACGACAGGTTTCCCGACTGGAAAGCGGGCAG
TGAGCGCAACGCAATTAATACGCGTACCGCTAGCCAGGAAGAGTTTGTAGAAACGCAAAAAGGCCATCCG
TCAGGATGGCCTTCTGCTTAGTTTGATGCCTGGCAGTTTATGGCGGGCGTCCTGCCCGCCACCCTCCGGG
CCGTTGCTTCACAACGTTCAAATCCGCTCCCGGCGGATTTGTCCTACTCAGGAGAGCGTTCACCGACAAA
CAACAGATAAAACGAAAGGCCCAGTCTTCCGACTGAGCCTTTCGTTTTATTTGATGCCTGGCAGTTCCCT
ACTCTCGCGTTAACGCTAGCATGGATGTTTTCCCAGTCACGACGTTGTAAAACGACGGCCAGTCTTAAGC
TCGGGCCCCAAATAATGATTTTATTTTGACTGATAGTGACCTGTTCGTTGCAACACATTGATGAGCAATG
CTTTTTTATAATGCCAACTTTGTACAAAAAAGCAGGCTCCACCATGACAGCCGGCGGCCAGGCCGAGGCA
GAGGGAGCAGGAGGAGAGCCAGGAGCCGCCAGGCTGCCTAGCAGGGTGGCAAGACTGCTGTCCGCCCTGT
TCTACGGCACATGCAGCTTTCTGATCGTGCTGGTGAACAAGGCCCTGCTGACCACATATGGCTTCCCCTC
CCCTATCTTTCTGGGCATCGGCCAGATGGCCGCCACCATCATGATCCTGTACGTGTCCAAGCTGAACAAG
ATCATCCACTTCCCAGACTTTGATAAGAAGATCCCCGTGAAGCTGTTCCCACTGCCCCTGCTGTATGTGG
GCAATCACATCTCTGGCCTGAGCTCCACAAGCAAGCTGTCCCTGCCTATGTTCACCGTGCTGCGCAAGTT
TACCATCCCACTGACACTGCTGCTGGAGACCATCATCCTGGGCAAGCAGTACTCCCTGAACATCATCCTG
AGCGTGTTCGCCATCATCCTGGGAGCCTTTATCGCAGCAGGAAGCGACCTGGCCTTCAATCTGGAGGGCT
ACATCTTCGTGTTTCTGAACGATATCTTTACCGCCGCCAATGGCGTGTATACAAAGCAGAAGATGGACCC
CAAGGAGCTGGGCAAGTACGGCGTGCTGTTCTATAACGCCTGTTTTATGATCATCCCTACCCTGATCATC
TCCGTGTCTACAGGCGATCTGCAGCAGGCCACCGAGTTCAACCAGTGGAAGAATGTGGTGTTCATCCTGC
AGTTTCTGCTGTCTTGCTTCCTGGGCTTTCTGCTGATGTACAGCACCGTGCTGTGCTCTTACTATAACAG
CGCCCTGACCACAGCAGTGGTGGGAGCCATCAAGAACGTGAGCGTGGCCTACATCGGCATCCTGATCGGC
GGCGATTATATCTTCTCTCTGCTGAACTTTGTGGGCCTGAATATCTGCATGGCCGGCGGCCTGCGGTATT
CTTTTCTGACCCTGTCTAGCCAGCTGAAGCCTAAGCCAGTGGGCGAGGAGAATATCTGTCTGGACCTGAA
GAGCGACCCAGCTTTCTTGTACAAAGTTGGCATTATAAGAAAGCATTGCTTATCAATTTGTTGCAACGAA
CAGGTCACTATCAGTCAAAATAAAATCATTATTTGCCATCCAGCTGATATCCCCTATAGTGAGTCGTATT
ACATGGTCATAGCTGTTTCCTGGCAGCTCTGGCCCGTGTCTCAAAATCTCTGATGTTACATTGCACAAGA
TAAAAATATATCATCATGAACAATAAAACTGTCTGCTTACATAAACAGTAATACAAGGGGTGTTATGAGC
CATATTCAACGGGAAACGTCGAGGCCGCGATTAAATTCCAACATGGATGCTGATTTATATGGGTATAAAT
GGGCTCGCGATAATGTCGGGCAATCAGGTGCGACAATCTATCGCTTGTATGGGAAGCCCGATGCGCCAGA
GTTGTTTCTGAAACATGGCAAAGGTAGCGTTGCCAATGATGTTACAGATGAGATGGTCAGACTAAACTGG
CTGACGGAATTTATGCCTCTTCCGACCATCAAGCATTTTATCCGTACTCCTGATGATGCATGGTTACTCA
CCACTGCGATCCCCGGAAAAACAGCATTCCAGGTATTAGAAGAATATCCTGATTCAGGTGAAAATATTGT
TGATGCGCTGGCAGTGTTCCTGCGCCGGTTGCATTCGATTCCTGTTTGTAATTGTCCTTTTAACAGCGAT
CGCGTATTTCGTCTCGCTCAGGCGCAATCACGAATGAATAACGGTTTGGTTGATGCGAGTGATTTTGATG
ACGAGCGTAATGGCTGGCCTGTTGAACAAGTCTGGAAAGAAATGCATAAACTTTTGCCATTCTCACCGGA
TTCAGTCGTCACTCATGGTGATTTCTCACTTGATAACCTTATTTTTGACGAGGGGAAATTAATAGGTTGT
ATTGATGTTGGACGAGTCGGAATCGCAGACCGATACCAGGATCTTGCCATCCTATGGAACTGCCTCGGTG
AGTTTTCTCCTTCATTACAGAAACGGCTTTTTCAAAAATATGGTATTGATAATCCTGATATGAATAAATT
GCAGTTTCATTTGATGCTCGATGAGTTTTTCTAATCAGAATTGGTTAATTGGTTGTAACACTGGCAGAGC
ATTACGCTGACTTGACGGGACGGCGCAAGCTCATGACCAAAATCCCTTAACGTGAGTTACGCGTCGTTCC
ACTGAGCGTCAGACCCCGTAGAAAAGATCAAAGGATCTTCTTGAGATCCTTTTTTTCTGCGCGTAATCTG
CTGCTTGCAAACAAAAAAACCACCGCTACCAGCGGTGGTTTGTTTGCCGGATCAAGAGCTACCAACTCTT
TTTCCGAAGGTAACTGGCTTCAGCAGAGCGCAGATACCAAATACTGTTCTTCTAGTGTAGCCGTAGTTAG
GCCACCACTTCAAGAACTCTGTAGCACCGCCTACATACCTCGCTCTGCTAATCCTGTTACCAGTGGCTGC
TGCCAGTGGCGATAAGTCGTGTCTTACCGGGTTGGACTCAAGACGATAGTTACCGGATAAGGCGCAGCGG
TCGGGCTGAACGGGGGGTTCGTGCACACAGCCCAGCTTGGAGCGAACGACCTACACCGAACTGAGATACC
TACAGCGTGAGCTATGAGAAAGCGCCACGCTTCCCGAAGGGAGAAAGGCGGACAGGTATCCGGTAAGCGG
CAGGGTCGGAACAGGAGAGCGCACGAGGGAGCTTCCAGGGGGAAACGCCTGGTATCTTTATAGTCCTGTC
GGGTTTCGCCACCTCTGACTTGAGCGTCGATTTTTGTGATGCTCGTCAGGGGGGCGGAGCCTATGGAAAA
ACGCCAGCAACGCGGCCTTTTTACGGTTCCTGGCCTTTTGCTGGCCTTTTGCTCACATGTT
Features (pLannotate 1.2.2; 10 found; start..end, strand, type, name):
    121..213     +  CDS            lacI (fragment): lac repressor; lacI; The lac repressor binds to the lac operator to inhibit transcription in E. coli. This inhibition can be relieved by adding lactose or isopropyl-β-D-thiogalactopyranoside (IPTG).
    268..295     -  terminator     rrnB T2 terminator: transcription terminator T2 from the E. coli rrnB gene
    427..470     +  terminator     rrnB T1 terminator: Escherichia coli rrnB; transcription terminator T1 from the E. coli rrnB gene
    517..553     -  CDS            lacZα (fragment): LacZα fragment of β-galactosidase; lacZ fragment
    569..668     +  protein_bind   attL1: mutant version of attL; recombination site for the Gateway® LR reaction LR Clonase™
    674..1684    +  CDS            SLC35D2: S35D2_HUMAN - Also known as HFRC, UGTREL8. Experimental evidence at protein level: Swiss-Prot protein existence level 1. Antiporter transporting nucleotide sugars such as UDP-N- acetylglucosamine (UDP-GlcNAc), UDP-glucose (UDP-Glc) and GDP-mannose (GDP-Man) pooled in the cytosol into the lumen of the Golgi in exchange for the corresponding nucleosides monophosphates (UMP for UDP-sugars and GMP for GDP-sugars). May take part in heparan sulfate synthesis by supplying UDP-Glc-NAc, the donor substrate, and thus be involved in growth factor signaling. From Homo sapiens (Human).
   1686..1785    -  protein_bind   attL2: mutant version of attL; recombination site for the Gateway® LR reaction LR Clonase™
   1803..1821    -  promoter       T7 promoter: promoter for bacteriophage T7 RNA polymerase
   1955..2764    +  CDS            KanR: aminoglycoside phosphotransferase; aph(3')-Ia; confers resistance to kanamycin in bacteria or G418 (Geneticin®) in eukaryotes
   2911..3499    +  rep_origin     ori: high-copy-number ColE1/pMB1/pBR322/pUC origin of replication
