[The description below was written by a language model from this plasmid's Addgene catalogue record and pLannotate feature annotations shown in this document.]
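Description:
pDONR221_SLC35D2 is a Gateway entry clone built on the pDONR221 backbone, carrying a codon-optimized open reading frame for human SLC35D2 (also known as UGTrel8, SQV7L or HFRC1). It belongs to a large collection of solute carrier (SLC) transporter clones assembled by a consortium studying this protein family as drug targets. The sequenced plasmid is 3,561 nt. It is maintained in E. coli through a high-copy ColE1/pUC-type origin and selected with kanamycin via the aph(3')-Ia KanR gene.

The 1,011 bp SLC35D2 coding sequence sits between attL1 and attL2, the recombination sites produced when an ORF is captured in a donor vector. These sites allow directional, frame-preserving transfer into any attR-containing destination vector by an LR Clonase reaction. The encoded protein is annotated as a Golgi nucleotide-sugar antiporter. It imports UDP-GlcNAc, UDP-glucose and GDP-mannose into the lumen in exchange for the corresponding nucleoside monophosphates, and may contribute to heparan sulfate synthesis. Upstream of the cassette, the rrnB T1 and T2 terminators shield the insert from read-through transcription in bacteria. A T7 promoter lies just beyond attL2, pointing back towards the insert on the opposite strand. Short lacI and lacZα fragments are backbone remnants with no evident function.

Although the catalogue lists the vector type as mammalian expression, the feature table shows no eukaryotic promoter or polyadenylation signal, and no tags are annotated. The plasmid therefore serves as a shuttle source of the ORF for subcloning into custom expression vectors, as its stated purpose indicates, rather than as an expression construct itself.
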