Addgene plasmid #132122: pDONR221_SLC35D2
Purpose: Gateway entry clone with codon-optimized ORF sequence for subcloning into custom expression vectors
Depositing lab: RESOLUTE Consortium & Giulio Superti-Furga. Depositing organization: CeMM Research Center for Molecular Medicine. Publication: The RESOLUTE consortium: unlocking SLC transporters for drug discovery. Superti-Furga G, Lackner D, Wiedmer T, Ingles-Prieto A, Barbosa B, Girardi E, Goldmann U, Gurtl B, Klavins K, Klimek C, Lindinger S, Lineiro-Retes E, Muller AC, Onstein S, Redinger G, Reil D, Sedlyarov V, Wolf G, Crawford M, Everley R, ... Steppan CM. Nat Rev Drug Discov. 2020 Jul;19(7):429-430. doi: 10.1038/d41573-020-00056-6. PubMed 32265506.
Backbone
  Vector backbone: pDONR221
  Backbone manufacturer: Thermo Fisher Scientific
  Backbone size w/o insert (bp): 2550
  Vector type: Mammalian Expression
Growth in bacteria
  Bacterial resistance: Kanamycin, 50 μg/mL
  Growth temperature: 37°C
  Growth strain: Stbl3
  Copy number: High Copy
Gene/Insert
  Gene/Insert name: SLC35D2 (alt name: UGTrel8, SQV7L)
  Species: H. sapiens (human)
  Insert size (bp): 1011
  Entrez Gene: SLC35D2 (a.k.a. hfrc, HFRC1, SQV7L, UGTrel8, MGC117215, MGC142139)
  Cloning method: Gateway Cloning
  Sequencing primers: 5′ M13-fwd; 3′ M13-rev
Terms and licenses: Academic/Nonprofit Terms; Industry Terms
Depositor comments: For more information on the full Resolute plasmid collection, please see www.addgene.org/depositor-collections/re-solute/. Please provide your feedback on this plasmid to the RESOLUTE consortium by filling out their RESOLUTE repository feedback form: https://forms.office.com/Pages/ResponsePage.aspx?id=0e05yklzmkS7rjFGQL4N7z4feCLQvEJAmVcOCM_u885UN1JJRko0Ukg4TVQwNTZLOUxPQVJWT1NHUCQlQCN0PWcu
How to cite: pDONR221_SLC35D2 was a gift from RESOLUTE Consortium & Giulio Superti-Furga (Addgene plasmid # 132122 ; http://n2t.net/addgene:132122 ; RRID:Addgene_132122)
