>Addgene plasmid #132122 | pDONR221_SLC35D2 | depositor partial sequence | sequence record 253644 | Codon-optimized ORF of SLC35D2
ATGACAGCCGGCGGCCAGGCCGAGGCAGAGGGAGCAGGAGGAGAGCCAGGAGCCGCCAGGCTGCCTAGCA
GGGTGGCAAGACTGCTGTCCGCCCTGTTCTACGGCACATGCAGCTTTCTGATCGTGCTGGTGAACAAGGC
CCTGCTGACCACATATGGCTTCCCCTCCCCTATCTTTCTGGGCATCGGCCAGATGGCCGCCACCATCATG
ATCCTGTACGTGTCCAAGCTGAACAAGATCATCCACTTCCCAGACTTTGATAAGAAGATCCCCGTGAAGC
TGTTCCCACTGCCCCTGCTGTATGTGGGCAATCACATCTCTGGCCTGAGCTCCACAAGCAAGCTGTCCCT
GCCTATGTTCACCGTGCTGCGCAAGTTTACCATCCCACTGACACTGCTGCTGGAGACCATCATCCTGGGC
AAGCAGTACTCCCTGAACATCATCCTGAGCGTGTTCGCCATCATCCTGGGAGCCTTTATCGCAGCAGGAA
GCGACCTGGCCTTCAATCTGGAGGGCTACATCTTCGTGTTTCTGAACGATATCTTTACCGCCGCCAATGG
CGTGTATACAAAGCAGAAGATGGACCCCAAGGAGCTGGGCAAGTACGGCGTGCTGTTCTATAACGCCTGT
TTTATGATCATCCCTACCCTGATCATCTCCGTGTCTACAGGCGATCTGCAGCAGGCCACCGAGTTCAACC
AGTGGAAGAATGTGGTGTTCATCCTGCAGTTTCTGCTGTCTTGCTTCCTGGGCTTTCTGCTGATGTACAG
CACCGTGCTGTGCTCTTACTATAACAGCGCCCTGACCACAGCAGTGGTGGGAGCCATCAAGAACGTGAGC
GTGGCCTACATCGGCATCCTGATCGGCGGCGATTATATCTTCTCTCTGCTGAACTTTGTGGGCCTGAATA
TCTGCATGGCCGGCGGCCTGCGGTATTCTTTTCTGACCCTGTCTAGCCAGCTGAAGCCTAAGCCAGTGGG
CGAGGAGAATATCTGTCTGGACCTGAAGAGC
